>Addgene plasmid #152704 | pGBW-m4133659 | addgene full sequence | sequence record 320324 | Addgene NGS Result
CGTTACATAACTTACGGTAAATGGCCCGCCTGGCTGACCGCCCAACGACCCCCGCCCATTGACGTCAATA
ATGACGTATGTTCCCATAGTAACGCCAATAGGGACTTTCCATTGACGTCAATGGGTGGAGTATTTACGGT
AAACTGCCCACTTGGCAGTACATCAAGTGTATCATATGCCAAGTACGCCCCCTATTGACGTCAATGACGG
TAAATGGCCCGCCTGGCATTATGCCCAGTACATGACCTTATGGGACTTTCCTACTTGGCAGTACATCTAC
GTATTAGTCATCGCTATTACCATGCTGATGCGGTTTTGGCAGTACATCAATGGGCGTGGATAGCGGTTTG
ACTCACGGGGATTTCCAAGTCTCCACCCCATTGACGTCAATGGGAGTTTGTTTTGGCACCAAAATCAACG
GGACTTTCCAAAATGTCGTAACAACTCCGCCCCATTGACGCAAATGGGCGGTAGGCGTGTACGGTGGGAG
GTCTATATAAGCAGAGCTGGTTTAGTGAACCGTCAGATCAGATCTTTGTCGATCCTACCATCCACTCGAC
ACACCCGCCAGCGGCCGCCACCATGGCCGAAAATGTCACTGGCTTATTTAAGGATTGCAGTAAAGTGATC
ACAGGGTTGCACCCGACCCAAGCGCCTACGCATCTTTCAGTAGACACCAAGTTCAAAACTGAGGGACTCT
GTGTGGACATACCAGGTATTCCCAAGGATATGACATACAGACGCCTGATCTCGATGATGGGCTTCAAGAT
GAACTATCAGGTTAACGGTTACCCCAATATGTTTATTACCCGAGAGGAAGCTATCCGGCACGTGCGTGCC
TGGATAGGGTTTGACGTCGAGGGCTGTCATGCAACTAGGGAAGCTGTAGGAACAAATCTGCCACTGCAAC
TCGGCTTCTCTACCGGAGTCAACCTAGTTGCCGTGCCTACCGGGTATGTGGATACACCAAACAATACTGA
TTTTAGCAGAGTCTCCGCAAAACCCCCTCCCGGGGACCAGTTCAAACACTTGATCCCCCTGATGTACAAG
GGTTTACCATGGAACGTGGTGCGGATTAAAATAGTTCAGATGCTCAGCGACACACTGAAGAATTTAAGTG
ATAGAGTTGTGTTTGTACTTTGGGCCCATGGCTTCGAGCTGACCTCTATGAAGTATTTCGTTAAAATTGG
ACCCGAACGAACGTGCTGCCTGTGTGACCGGAGGGCGACGTGTTTCTCAACTGCTTCCGATACCTATGCC
TGCTGGCACCATAGCATCGGCTTTGATTACGTGTACAACCCTTTTATGATTGACGTGCAGCAGTGGGGAT
TCACTGGGAACCTACAGTCGAATCACGATCTTTACTGTCAGGTCCATGGGAACGCACACGTTGCTAGCTG
CGACGCAATCATGACACGTTGCCTTGCTGTCCACGAGTGTTTTGTGAAACGAGTGGACTGGACTATTGAG
TATCCTATCATTGGCGACGAACTGAAGATAAATGCGGCTTGTAGGAAGGTGCAGCATATGGTCGTCAAAG
CCGCCCTCTTAGCTGATAAGTTCCCGGTCCTGCACGATATTGGCAATCCAAAGGCCATCAAATGCGTACC
CCAGGCAGATGTTGAGTGGAAGTTTTACGACGCGCAACCATGCTCCGATAAGGCCTATAAAATCGAAGAG
CTCTTCTACAGTTATGCCACCCATTCTGACAAGTTTACCGACGGTGTGTGTTTGTTTTGGAATTGCAACG
TGGATCGCTACCCTGCAAACTCTATCGTTTGTCGCTTCGACACACGCGTATTGTCCAATCTGAATCTACC
CGGATGCGACGGAGGTTCACTGTATGTGAACAAGCACGCCTTCCACACCCCCGCATTCGATAAATCCGCC
TTTGTCAACCTTAAACAATTACCTTTCTTTTACTACAGCGACTCTCCTTGCGAATCCCATGGAAAGCAAG
TAGTGAGTGATATCGATTACGTCCCACTCAAAAGTGCAACATGTATTACGAGATGCAATCTCGGTGGTGC
AGTCTGTAGACACCATGCCAATGAATATCGGCTGTATTTGGACGCCTATAACATGATGATTTCAGCTGGC
TTCTCTCTTTGGGTTTACAAGCAGTTTGACACGTATAATCTGTGGAACACCTTTACAAGGCTGCAAGAAA
ACCTTTACTTTCAGTCGATGGATTATAAGGACCACGATGGAGACTACAAAGATCATGACATTGATTACAA
GGACGACGATGACAAATAAGCTAGCTTGACTGACTGAGATACAGCGTACCTTCAGCTCACAGACATGATA
AGATACATTGATGAGTTTGGACAAACCACAACTAGAATGCAGTGAAAAAAATGCTTTATTTGTGAAATTT
GTGATGCTATTGCTTTATTTGTAACCATTATAAGCTGCAATAAACAAGTTAACAACAACAATTGCATTCA
TTTTATGTTTCAGGTTCAGGGGGAGGTGTGGGAGGTTTTTTAAAGCAAGTAAAACCTCTACAAATGTGGT
ATTGGCCCATCTCTATCGGTATCGTAGCATAACCCCTTGGGGCCTCTAAACGGGTCTTGAGGGGTTTTTT
GTGCCCCTCGGGCCGGATTGCTATCTACCGGCATTGGCGCAGAAAAAAATGCCTGATGCGACGCTGCGCG
TCTTATACTCCCACATATGCCAGATTCAGCAACGGATACGGCTTCCCCAACTTGCCCACTTCCATACGTG
TCCTCCTTACCAGAAATTTATCCTTAAGGTCGTCAGCTATCCTGCAGGCGATCTCTCGATTTCGATCAAG
ACATTCCTTTAATGGTCTTTTCTGGACACCACTAGGGGTCAGAAGTAGTTCATCAAACTTTCTTCCCTCC
CTAATCTCATTGGTTACCTTGGGCTATCGAAACTTAATTAACCAGTCAAGTCAGCTACTTGGCGAGATCG
ACTTGTCTGGGTTTCGACTACGCTCAGAATTGCGTCAGTCAAGTTCGATCTGGTCCTTGCTATTGCACCC
GTTCTCCGATTACGAGTTTCATTTAAATCATGTGAGCAAAAGGCCAGCAAAAGGCCAGGAACCGTAAAAA
GGCCGCGTTGCTGGCGTTTTTCCATAGGCTCCGCCCCCCTGACGAGCATCACAAAAATCGACGCTCAAGT
CAGAGGTGGCGAAACCCGACAGGACTATAAAGATACCAGGCGTTTCCCCCTGGAAGCTCCCTCGTGCGCT
CTCCTGTTCCGACCCTGCCGCTTACCGGATACCTGTCCGCCTTTCTCCCTTCGGGAAGCGTGGCGCTTTC
TCATAGCTCACGCTGTAGGTATCTCAGTTCGGTGTAGGTCGTTCGCTCCAAGCTGGGCTGTGTGCACGAA
CCCCCCGTTCAGCCCGACCGCTGCGCCTTATCCGGTAACTATCGTCTTGAGTCCAACCCGGTAAGACACG
ACTTATCGCCACTGGCAGCAGCCACTGGTAACAGGATTAGCAGAGCGAGGTATGTAGGCGGTGCTACAGA
GTTCTTGAAGTGGTGGCCTAACTACGGCTACACTAGAAGAACAGTATTTGGTATCTGCGCTCTGCTGAAG
CCAGTTACCTTCGGAAAAAGAGTTGGTAGCTCTTGATCCGGCAAACAAACCACCGCTGGTAGCGGTGGTT
TTTTTGTTTGCAAGCAGCAGATTACGCGCAGAAAAAAAGGATCTCAAGAAGATCCTTTGATCTTTTCTAC
GGGGTCTGACGCTCAGTGGAACGAAAACTCACGTTAAGGGATTTTGGTCATGAGATTATCAAAAAGGATC
TTCACCTAGATCCTTTTAAATTAAAAATGAAGTTTTAAATCAATCTAAAGTATATATGAGTAAACTTGGT
CTGACAGTTACCAATGCTTAATCAGTGAGGCACCTATCTCAGCGATCTGTCTATTTCGTTCATCCATAGT
TGCATTTAAATTTCCGAACTCTCCAAGGCCCTCGTCGGAAAATCTTCAAACCTTTCGTCCGATCCATCTT
GCAGGCTACCTCTCGAACGAACTATCGCAAGTCTCTTGGCCGGCCTTGCGCCTTGGCTATTGCTTGGCAG
CGCCTATCGCCAGGTATTACTCCAATCCCGAATATCCGAGATCGGGATCACCCGAGAGAAGTTCAACCTA
CATCCTCAATCCCGATCTATCCGAGATCCGAGGAATATCGAAATCGGGGCGCGCCTGGCCTCCGCGCCGG
GTTTTGGCGCCTCCCGCGGGCGCCCCCCTCGTCACGGCGAGCGCTGCCACGTCAGACGAAGGGCGCAGGA
GCGTCCTGATCCTTCCGCCCGGACGCTCAGGACAGCGGCCCGCTGCTCATAAGACTCGGCCTTAGAACCC
CAGTATCAGCAGAAGGACATTTTAGGACGGGACTTGGGTGACTCTAGGGCACTGGTTTTCTTTCCAGAGA
GCGGAACAGGCGAGGAAAAGTAGTCCCTTCTCGGCGATTCTGCGGAGGGATCTCCGTGGGGCGGTGAACG
CCGATGATTATATAAGGACGCGCCGGGTGTGGCACAGCTAGTTCCGTCGCAGCCGGGATTTGGGTCGCGG
TTCTTGTTTGTGGATCGCTGTGATCGTCACTTGGTGAGTAGCGGGCTGCTGGGCTGGCCGGGGCTTTCGT
GGCCGCCGGGCCGCTCGGTGGGACGGAAGCGTGTGGAGAGACCGCCAAGGGCTGTAGTCTGGGTCCGCGA
GCAAGGTTGCCCTGAACTGGGGGTTGGGGGGAGCGCAGCAAAATGGCGGCTGTTCCCGAGTCTTGAATGG
AAGACGCTTGTGAGGCGGGCTGTGAGGTCGTTGAAACAAGGTGGGGGGCATGGTGGGCGGCAAGAACCCA
AGGTCTTGAGCCCTTCGCTAATGCGGGAAAGCTCTTATTCGGGTGAGATGGGCTGGGCACCATCTGGGGA
CCCTGACGTGAAGTTTGTCACTGACTGGAGAACTCGGTTTGTCGTCTGTTGCGGGGGCGGCAGTTATGGC
GGTGCCGTTGGGCAGTGCACCCGTACCTTTGGGAGCGCGCGCCCTCGTCGTGTCGTGACGTCACCCGTTC
TGTTGGCTTATAATGCAGGGTGGGGCCACCTGCCGGTAGGTGTGCGGTAGGCTTTTCTCCGTCGCAGGAC
GCAGGGTTCGGGCCTAGGGTAGGCTCTCCTGAATCGACAGGCGCCGGACCTCTGGTGAGGGGAGGGATAA
GTGAGGCGTCAGTTTCTTTGGTCGGTTTTATGTACCTATCTTCTTAAGTAGCTGAAGCTCCGGTTTTGAA
CTATGCGCTCGGGGTTGGCGAGTGTGTTTTGTGAAGTTTTTTAGGCACCTTTTGAAATGTAATCATTTGG
GTCAATATGTAATTTTCAGTGTTAGACTTGTAAATTGTCCGCTAAATTCTGGCCGTTTTTGGCTTTTTTG
TTAGACAACATGACCGAGTACAAGCCCACGGTGCGCCTCGCCACCCGCGACGACGTCCCCAGGGCCGTAC
GCACCCTCGCCGCCGCGTTCGCCGACTACCCCGCCACGCGCCACACCGTCGATCCGGACCGCCACATCGA
GCGGGTCACCGAGCTGCAAGAACTCTTCCTCACGCGCGTCGGGCTCGACATCGGCAAGGTGTGGGTCGCG
GACGACGGCGCCGCGGTGGCGGTCTGGACCACGCCGGAGAGCGTCGAAGCGGGGGCGGTGTTCGCCGAGA
TCGGCCCGCGCATGGCCGAGTTGAGCGGTTCCCGGCTGGCCGCGCAGCAACAGATGGAGGGCCTCCTGGC
GCCGCACCGGCCCAAGGAGCCCGCGTGGTTCCTGGCCACCGTCGGCGTCTCGCCCGACCACCAGGGCAAG
GGTCTGGGCAGCGCCGTCGTGCTCCCCGGAGTGGAGGCCGCCGAGCGCGCCGGGGTGCCCGCCTTCCTGG
AGACCTCCGCGCCCCGCAACCTCCCCTTCTACGAGCGGCTCGGCTTCACCGTCACCGCCGACGTCGAGGT
GCCCGAAGGACCGCGCACCTGGTGCATGACCCGCAAGCCCGGTGCCTAGGCTAGTATGTAAGCCTAGTCT
TAGATAATAAAATCGCTATCCATCGAAGATGGATGTGTGTTGGTTTTTTGTGTGTGTAACGCTAGGCGCG
CCTGGTGTACCGAGAACGATCCTCTCAGTGCGAGTCTCGACGATCCATATCGTTGCTTGGCAGTCAGCCA
GTCGGAATCCAGCTTGGGACCCAGGAAGTCCAATCGTCAGATATTGTACTCAAGCCTGGTCACGGCAGCG
TACCGATCTGTTTAAACCTAGATATTGATAGTCTGATCGGTCAACGTATAATCGAGTCCTAGCTTTTGCA
AACATCTATCAAGAGACAGGATCAGCAGGAGGCTTTCGCATGAGTATTCAACATTTCCGTGTCGCCCTTA
TTCCCTTTTTTGCGGCATTTTGCCTTCCTGTTTTTGCTCACCCAGAAACGCTGGTGAAAGTAAAAGATGC
TGAAGATCAGTTGGGTGCGCGAGTGGGTTACATCGAACTGGATCTCAACAGCGGTAAGATCCTTGAGAGT
TTTCGCCCCGAAGAACGCTTTCCAATGATGAGCACTTTTAAAGTTCTGCTATGTGGCGCGGTATTATCCC
GTATTGACGCCGGGCAAGAGCAACTCGGTCGCCGCATACACTATTCTCAGAATGACTTGGTTGAGTATTC
ACCAGTCACAGAAAAGCATCTTACGGATGGCATGACAGTAAGAGAATTATGCAGTGCTGCCATAACCATG
AGTGATAACACTGCGGCCAACTTACTTCTGACAACGATTGGAGGACCGAAGGAGCTAACCGCTTTTTTGC
ACAACATGGGGGATCATGTAACTCGCCTTGATCGTTGGGAACCGGAGCTGAATGAAGCCATACCAAACGA
CGAGCGTGACACCACGATGCCTGTAGCAATGGCAACAACCTTGCGTAAACTATTAACTGGCGAACTACTT
ACTCTAGCTTCCCGGCAACAGTTGATAGACTGGATGGAGGCGGATAAAGTTGCAGGACCACTTCTGCGCT
CGGCCCTTCCGGCTGGCTGGTTTATTGCTGATAAATCTGGAGCCGGTGAGCGTGGGTCTCGCGGTATCAT
TGCAGCACTGGGGCCAGATGGTAAGCCCTCCCGTATCGTAGTTATCTACACGACGGGGAGTCAGGCAACT
ATGGATGAACGAAATAGACAGATCGCTGAGATAGGTGCCTCACTGATTAAGCATTGGTAACCGATTCTAG
GTGCATTGGCGCAGAAAAAAATGCCTGATGCGACGCTGCGCGTCTTATACTCCCACATATGCCAGATTCA
GCAACGGATACGGCTTCCCCAACTTGCCCACTTCCATACGTGTCCTCCTTACCAGAAATTTATCCTTAAG
ATCCCGAATCGTTTAAACTCGACTCTGGCTCTATCGAATCTCCGTCGTTTCGAGCTTACGCGAACAGCCG
TGGCGCTCATTTGCTCGTCGGGCATCGAATCTCGTCAGCTATCGTCAGCTTACCTTTTTGGCAGCGATCG
CGGCTCCCGACATCTTGGACCATTAGCTCCACAGGTATCTTCTTCCCTCTAGTGGTCATAACAGCAGCTT
CAGCTACCTCTCAATTCAAAAAACCCCTCAAGACCCGTTTAGAGGCCCCAAGGGGTTATGCTATCAATCG
TTGCGTTACACACACAAAAAACCAACACACATCCATCTTCGATGGATAGCGATTTTATTATCTAACTGCT
GATCGAGTGTAGCCAGATCTAGTAATCAATTACGGGGTCATTAGTTCATAGCCCATATATGGAGTTCCG
Features (pLannotate 1.2.2; 21 found; start..end, strand, type, name):
      1..304     +  enhancer       CMV enhancer: human cytomegalovirus immediate early enhancer
    377..394     -  promoter       CMV promoter (fragment): human cytomegalovirus (CMV) immediate early promoter
    457..508     +  promoter       CMVd2 promoter: truncated human cytomegalovirus (CMV) immediate early promoter that yields moderately reduced expression relative to the full-length promoter
    574..2211    +  CDS            rep (fragment): R1AB_SARS2 - Experimental evidence at protein level: Swiss-Prot protein existence level 1. [2'-O-methyltransferase]: Methyltransferase that mediates mRNA cap 2'-O-ribose methylation to the 5'-cap structure of viral mRNAs. N7-methyl guanosine cap is a prerequisite for binding of nsp16. Therefore plays an essential role in viral mRNAs cap methylation which is essential to evade immune system. From Severe acute respiratory syndrome coronavirus 2 (2019-nCoV) (SARS-CoV-2).
   2233..2255    +  CDS            FLAG (fragment): FLAG® epitope tag, followed by an enterokinase cleavage site
   2309..2430    -  polyA_signal   SV40 poly(A) signal: SV40 polyadenylation signal
   2453..2522    -  CDS            large T antigen (fragment): large T antigen from SV40 (simian virus 40)
   2545..2591    +  terminator     T7 terminator: transcription terminator for bacteriophage T7 RNA polymerase
   2621..2757    +  terminator     rrnG terminator: transcription terminator from the E. coli ribosomal RNA rrnG operon (Albrechtsen et al., 1991)
   2802..2873    +  misc_feature   3' β-globin insulator: insulator downstream of the human β-globin locus (Farrell et al., 2002)
   3099..3687    -  rep_origin     ori: high-copy-number ColE1/pMB1/pBR322/pUC origin of replication
   3859..3923    -  CDS            bla(M) (fragment): β-lactamase lacking the signal sequence; bla(M); allows cytosolic expression of β-lactamase
   4187..5396    +  promoter       UbC promoter: human ubiquitin C promoter
   5400..5997    +  CDS            PuroR (fragment): puromycin N-acetyltransferase; pac from Streptomyces; confers resistance to puromycin
   6026..6074    +  polyA_signal   poly(A) signal: synthetic polyadenylation signal
   6340..7200    +  CDS            AmpR: β-lactamase; bla; confers resistance to ampicillin, carbenicillin, and related antibiotics
   7213..7349    +  terminator     rrnG terminator: transcription terminator from the E. coli ribosomal RNA rrnG operon (Albrechtsen et al., 1991)
   7501..7572    +  misc_feature   5' β-globin insulator: insulator upstream of the human β-globin locus (Farrell et al., 2002)
   7577..7623    -  terminator     T7 terminator: transcription terminator for bacteriophage T7 RNA polymerase
   7641..7689    -  polyA_signal   poly(A) signal: synthetic polyadenylation signal
   7720..7769    +  enhancer       CMV enhancer (fragment): human cytomegalovirus immediate early enhancer
