[The description below was written by a language model from this plasmid's Addgene catalogue record and pLannotate feature annotations shown in this document.]
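Description:
pGBW-m4133659 is a mammalian expression plasmid built on the pTwist_CMV_Puro_6 backbone for producing the SARS-CoV-2 3'-to-5' exonuclease, a mature cleavage product of the ORF1ab replicase polyprotein. The wild-type coding sequence (about 1.6 kb) sits downstream of the human cytomegalovirus immediate early enhancer and promoter. It is fused at its C terminus to a backbone-encoded TEV protease cleavage site followed by a 3xFLAG epitope, so the protein can be detected or affinity-captured through the tag and the tag removed afterwards by TEV digestion. An SV40 polyadenylation signal lies just after the tagged reading frame. The automated annotation matches the insert to the SARS-CoV-2 replicase polyprotein entry, but the accompanying text describes the 2'-O-methyltransferase. That wording is generic text from the polyprotein entry, not a description of this insert, which the catalogue identifies as the exonuclease.

A separate cassette, in which the human ubiquitin C promoter drives puromycin N-acetyltransferase ahead of a synthetic poly(A) signal, allows puromycin selection of transfected mammalian cells. In bacteria the plasmid replicates from a high-copy ColE1/pUC-type origin and is selected with ampicillin through the β-lactamase gene. The backbone also carries β-globin insulator elements, rrnG and T7 transcription terminators, and additional synthetic poly(A) signals. These probably serve to shield the expression units from read-through transcription and neighbouring regulatory influence. The sequenced plasmid is about 7.8 kb. The record gives no application beyond mammalian expression. The design suits transient or stably selected expression of the tagged viral protein for localization, interaction or purification studies.
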