Addgene plasmid #152704: pGBW-m4133659
Purpose: Mammalian expression plasmid for SARS-CoV-2 3'-to-5' exonuclease
Depositing lab: Ginkgo Bioworks & Benjie Chen. Depositing organization: Ginkgo Bioworks.
Backbone
  Vector backbone: pTwist_CMV_Puro_6
  Backbone size w/o insert (bp): 6080
  Vector type: Mammalian Expression
  Selectable markers: Puromycin
Growth in bacteria
  Bacterial resistance: Ampicillin, 100 μg/mL
  Growth temperature: 37°C
  Growth strain: DH5alpha
  Copy number: High Copy
Gene/Insert
  Gene/Insert name: SARS-CoV-2 3'-to-5' exonuclease
  Species: Severe acute respiratory syndrome coronavirus 2
  Insert size (bp): 1580
  Mutation: wt
  Entrez Gene: ORF1ab (a.k.a. GU280_gp01)
  Promoter: CMV
  Tag / fusion protein: Cleavable TEV;3xFlag (C terminal on backbone)
  Cloning method: Unknown
Resource information
  A portion of this plasmid was derived from a plasmid made by: GinkgoBioworks
Depositor comments: NCBI reference sequence: YP_009725309.1
How to cite: pGBW-m4133659 was a gift from Ginkgo Bioworks & Benjie Chen (Addgene plasmid # 152704 ; http://n2t.net/addgene:152704 ; RRID:Addgene_152704)
